>Addgene plasmid #230745 | AiP1951 - pAAV-AiE2560m-minBG-SYFP2-WPRE3-BGHpA | addgene full sequence | sequence record 471248 | Addgene NGS Result
CCTGCAGGCAGCTGCGCGCTCGCTCGCTCACTGAGGCCGCCCGGGCGTCGGGCGACCTTTGGTCGCCCGG
CCTCAGTGAGCGAGCGAGCGCGCAGAGAGGGAGTGGCCAACTCCATCACTAGGGGTTCCTGCGGCCGCAG
AGCAAACAACAACAATAACAGTAAAGAGCCCAGCCTCAGGGATTTTGTTACAGCTACACAGAATGTACAA
AGCCTCTCTGAATTTCATTTCACTCAAACACCTTTTCTTTTAAAAGCTTTTTGGTGCTGGGCAACCACTG
AACTACTTCCCAGGCAAATTCTGTCTTAATCTTTGCGTTGCGCGTCTCCCGGAGAAACCCAGTGTTTCGG
GACCATGCAGACCTGGCTTCTCCATGTTTGACAGCTATTGGTTAGTTTATCTCTTTCATGTCCCATTTCA
CTACAAACACCAGAAATAAACCAGATGGCATCTTCAACATTCTGCCTGGAAACCTTGTAACTACATCACC
CGGCTCATTAGGCGCCTTTCTGGCTGTTCATGTTACTGTGAGTGGGTGTTGCAAACTCTGTTACTGCTGC
AAGGATCCTGTCTTCGCCATTTCTAGTGAGCGTGTCCTCTTACACCCTTGCTGAGGGCTCTTTGACATTT
TTCCTTAGGACTCTTGGTCCTTTATCTTCCTTCTCAGTTTTTCGTCCCTTGGCTATGTGGTCCCAAGGCC
ATGCTCAAACTTTGGGTTTTCATTACTGTAGCTGCGGAGCTCGGGCTGGGCATAAAAGTCAGGGCAGAGC
CATCTATTGCTTACATTTGCTTCTGGGATCCAGATCTTTCGAAGCTAGCGCTACCGGTCGCCACCATGGT
GAGCAAGGGCGAGGAGCTGTTCACCGGGGTGGTGCCCATCCTGGTCGAGCTGGACGGCGACGTAAACGGC
CACAAGTTCAGCGTGTCCGGCGAGGGCGAGGGCGATGCCACCTACGGCAAGCTGACCCTGAAGCTGATCT
GCACCACCGGCAAGCTGCCCGTGCCCTGGCCCACCCTCGTGACCACCCTGGGCTACGGCGTGCAGTGCTT
CGCCCGCTACCCCGACCACATGAAGCAGCACGACTTCTTCAAGTCCGCCATGCCCGAAGGCTACGTCCAG
GAGCGCACCATCTTCTTCAAGGACGACGGCAACTACAAGACCCGCGCCGAGGTGAAGTTCGAGGGCGACA
CCCTGGTGAACCGCATCGAGCTGAAGGGCATCGACTTCAAGGAGGACGGCAACATCCTGGGGCACAAGCT
GGAGTACAACTACAACAGCCACAACGTCTATATCACCGCCGACAAGCAGAAGAACGGCATCAAGGCCAAC
TTCAAGATCCGCCACAACATCGAGGACGGCGGCGTGCAGCTCGCCGACCACTACCAGCAGAACACCCCCA
TCGGCGACGGCCCCGTGCTGCTGCCCGACAACCACTACCTGAGCTACCAGTCCAAGCTGAGCAAAGACCC
CAACGAGAAGCGCGATCACATGGTCCTGCTGGAGTTCGTGACCGCCGCCGGGATCACTCTCGGCATGGAC
GAGCTGTACAAGTAAGTCGACGGCGCGCCGCGGCCGCGAATTCGATATCATAATCAACCTCTGGATTACA
AAATTTGTGAAAGATTGACTGGTATTCTTAACTATGTTGCTCCTTTTACGCTATGTGGATACGCTGCTTT
AATGCCTTTGTATCATGCTATTGCTTCCCGTATGGCTTTCATTTTCTCCTCCTTGTATAAATCCTGGTTA
GTTCTTGCCACGGCGGAACTCATCGCCGCCTGCCTTGCCCGCTGCTGGACAGGGGCTCGGCTGTTGGGCA
CTGACAATTCCGTGGCTCGAGAGATCTTCGACTGTGCCTTCTAGTTGCCAGCCATCTGTTGTTTGCCCCT
CCCCCGTGCCTTCCTTGACCCTGGAAGGTGCCACTCCCACTGTCCTTTCCTAATAAAATGAGGAAATTGC
ATCGCATTGTCTGAGTAGGTGTCATTCTATTCTGGGGGGTGGGGTGGGGCAGGACAGCAAGGGGGAGGAT
TGGGAAGACAATAGCAGGCATGAGATCTCACGTGCGGACCGAGCGGCCGCAGGAACCCCTAGTGATGGAG
TTGGCCACTCCCTCTCTGCGCGCTCGCTCGCTCACTGAGGCCGGGCGACCAAAGGTCGCCCGACGCCCGG
GCTTTGCCCGGGCGGCCTCAGTGAGCGAGCGAGCGCGCAGCTGCCTGCAGGGGCGCCTGATGCGGTATTT
TCTCCTTACGCATCTGTGCGGTATTTCACACCGCATA
[95 nt withheld, positions 2278-2372]
T
[46 nt withheld, positions 2374-2419]
C
[141 nt withheld, positions 2421-2561]
CCTTTGACGTTGGAGTCCACGTTCTTT
[37 nt withheld, positions 2589-2625]
ACTCTATCTCGGGCTATTCTTTTGATTTATAAGGGATTTTGCCGATTTCGGTCTATTGGTTAAAAAATGA
GCTGATTTAACAAAAATTTAACGCGAATTTTAACAAAATATTAACGTTTACAATTTTATGGTGCACTCTC
AGTACAATCTGCTCTGATGCCGCATAGTTAAGCCAGCCCCGACACCCGCCAACACCCGCTGACGCGCCCT
GACGGGCTTGTCTGCTCCCGGCATCCGCTTACAGACAAGCTGTGACCGTCTCCGGGAGCTGCATGTGTCA
GAGGTTTTCACCGTCATCACCGAAACGCGCGAGACGAAAGGGCCTCGTGATACGCCTATTTTTATAGGTT
AATGTCATGATAATAATGGTTTCTTAGACGTCAGGTGGCACTTTTCGGGGAAATGTGCGCGGAACCCCTA
TTTGTTTATTTTTCTAAATACATTCAAATATGTATCCGCTCATGAGACAATAACCCTGATAAATGCTTCA
ATAATATTGAAAAAGGAAGAGTATGAGTATTCAACATTTCCGTGTCGCCCTTATTCCCTTTTTTGCGGCA
TTTTGCCTTCCTGTTTTTGCTCACCCAGAAACGCTGGTGAAAGTAAAAGATGCTGAAGATCAGTTGGGTG
CACGAGTGGGTTACATCGAACTGGATCTCAACAGCGGTAAGATCCTTGAGAGTTTTCGCCCCGAAGAACG
TTTTCCAATGATGAGCACTTTTAAAGTTCTGCTATGTGGCGCGGTATTATCCCGTATTGACGCCGGGCAA
GAGCAACTCGGTCGCCGCATACACTATTCTCAGAATGACTTGGTTGAGTACTCACCAGTCACAGAAAAGC
ATCTTACGGATGGCATGACAGTAAGAGAATTATGCAGTGCTGCCATAACCATGAGTGATAACACTGCGGC
CAACTTACTTCTGACAACGATCGGAGGACCGAAGGAGCTAACCGCTTTTTTGCACAACATGGGGGATCAT
GTAACTCGCCTTGATCGTTGGGAACCGGAGCTGAATGAAGCCATACCAAACGACGAGCGTGACACCACGA
TGCCTGTAGCAATGGCAACAACGTTGCGCAAACTATTAACTGGCGAACTACTTACTCTAGCTTCCCGGCA
ACAATTAATAGACTGGATGGAGGCGGATAAAGTTGCAGGACCACTTCTGCGCTCGGCCCTTCCGGCTGGC
TGGTTTATTGCTGATAAATCTGGAGCCGGTGAGCGTGGGTCTCGCGGTATCATTGCAGCACTGGGGCCAG
ATGGTAAGCCCTCCCGTATCGTAGTTATCTACACGACGGGGAGTCAGGCAACTATGGATGAACGAAATAG
ACAGATCGCTGAGATAGGTGCCTCACTGATTAAGCATTGGTAACTGTCAGACCAAGTTTACTCATATATA
CTTTAGATTGATTTAAAACTTCATTTTTAATTTAAAAGGATCTAGGTGAAGATCCTTTTTGATAATCTCA
TGACCAAAATCCCTTAACGTGAGTTTTCGTTCCACTGAGCGTCAGACCCCGTAGAAAAGATCAAAGGATC
TTCTTGAGATCCTTTTTTTCTGCGCGTAATCTGCTGCTTGCAAACAAAAAAACCACCGCTACCAGCGGTG
GTTTGTTTGCCGGATCAAGAGCTACCAACTCTTTTTCCGAAGGTAACTGGCTTCAGCAGAGCGCAGATAC
CAAATACTGTTCTTCTAGTGTAGCCGTAGTTAGGCCACCACTTCAAGAACTCTGTAGCACCGCCTACATA
CCTCGCTCTGCTAATCCTGTTACCAGTGGCTGCTGCCAGTGGCGATAAGTCGTGTCTTACCGGGTTGGAC
TCAAGACGATAGTTACCGGATAAGGCGCAGCGGTCGGGCTGAACGGGGGGTTCGTGCACACAGCCCAGCT
TGGAGCGAACGACCTACACCGAACTGAGATACCTACAGCGTGAGCTATGAGAAAGCGCCACGCTTCCCGA
AGGGAGAAAGGCGGACAGGTATCCGGTAAGCGGCAGGGTCGGAACAGGAGAGCGCACGAGGGAGCTTCCA
GGGGGAAACGCCTGGTATCTTTATAGTCCTGTCGGGTTTCGCCACCTCTGACTTGAGCGTCGATTTTTGT
GATGCTCGTCAGGGGGGCGGAGCCTATGGAAAAACGCCAGCAACGCGGCCTTTTTACGGTTCCTGGCCTT
TTGCTGGCCTTTTGCTCACATGT
Features (pLannotate 1.2.2; 14 found; start..end, strand, type, name):
     12..39      +  repeat_region  AAV2 ITR (fragment): inverted terminal repeat of adeno-associated virus serotype 2 inverted
     68..95      +  repeat_region  AAV2 ITR (fragment): inverted terminal repeat of adeno-associated virus serotype 2 inverted
    836..1552    +  CDS            SYFP2: SYFP2 is a basic (constitutively fluorescent) yellow fluorescent protein published in 2006, derived from Aequorea victoria. It is reported to be a very rapidly-maturing monomer with moderate acid sensitivity.
   1592..1749    +  misc_feature   WPRE (fragment): woodchuck hepatitis virus posttranscriptional regulatory element
   1755..1835    +  misc_feature   WPRE (fragment): woodchuck hepatitis virus posttranscriptional regulatory element
   1852..1963    +  polyA_signal   bGH poly(A) signal: bovine growth hormone polyadenylation signal
   2081..2221    +  repeat_region  AAV2 ITR: inverted terminal repeat of adeno-associated virus serotype 2 inverted
   2226..2277    -  misc_feature   bom (fragment): basis of mobility region from pBR322
   2296..2751    +  rep_origin     f1 ori (sequence partly withheld): f1 bacteriophage origin of replication; arrow indicates direction of (+) strand synthesis
   2752..2801    -  misc_feature   bom (fragment): basis of mobility region from pBR322
   2903..2938    -  CDS            rop (fragment): Rop protein, which maintains plasmids at low copy number; rop
   3033..3137    +  promoter       AmpR promoter: bla
   3138..3998    +  CDS            AmpR: β-lactamase; bla; confers resistance to ampicillin, carbenicillin, and related antibiotics
   4169..4757    +  rep_origin     ori: high-copy-number ColE1/pMB1/pBR322/pUC origin of replication
