[The description below was written by a language model from this plasmid's Addgene catalogue record and pLannotate feature annotations shown in this document.]
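Description:
AiP1951 - pAAV-AiE2560m-minBG-SYFP2-WPRE3-BGHpA is an adeno-associated virus transfer plasmid built on a pAAV2 backbone, with a sequenced length of 4,818 nt. It is propagated in bacteria as a high-copy plasmid through a ColE1/pUC-type origin and selected with ampicillin via the β-lactamase gene and its own promoter. An f1 phage origin and small remnants of pBR322 bom and rop sequences are also present in the backbone. The expression cassette is bounded by AAV2 inverted terminal repeats, which are the cis elements needed for replication and packaging of the intervening DNA into AAV particles. The automated annotation detects the right-hand ITR in full but only short fragments of the left-hand one, which may reflect the difficulty of sequencing and annotating these repeats.

The payload is an enhancer-reporter cassette. According to the name and catalogue fields, the enhancer AiE2560m sits upstream of the minimal beta-globin promoter (minBG). Neither element is called by the feature table, but both presumably occupy the unannotated stretch between the left ITR and the reporter. A minimal promoter has little activity on its own, so transcription depends largely on the enhancer, which is intended to restrict expression to specific populations of brain cells. The record does not state which populations. The reporter is SYFP2, a rapidly maturing monomeric yellow fluorescent protein derived from Aequorea victoria. It is followed by WPRE3, a shortened woodchuck hepatitis virus posttranscriptional element (annotated as two WPRE fragments) that boosts transcript expression, and by the bovine growth hormone polyadenylation signal. The construct is used to make recombinant AAV for fluorescently labelling, and so evaluating or accessing, enhancer-defined cell types, as part of a collection of enhancer AAVs aimed at cortical cell types.
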