Addgene plasmid #230745: AiP1951 - pAAV-AiE2560m-minBG-SYFP2-WPRE3-BGHpA
Purpose: AiE2560m is an enhancer sequence, designed to drive AAV-mediated transgene expression in specific populations of brain cells
Depositing lab: Allen Institute for Brain Science & Bosiljka Tasic. Depositing organization: Allen Institute. Publication: A suite of enhancer AAVs and transgenic mouse lines for genetic access to cortical cell types. Ben-Simon Y, Hooper M, Narayan S, Daigle TL, Dwivedi D, Way SW, Oster A, Stafford DA, Mich JK, Taormina MJ, Martinez RA, Opitz-Araya X, Roth JR, Alexander JR, Allen S, Amster A, Arbuckle J, Ayala A, Baker PM, Bakken TE, Barcelli T, Barta S, Bendrick J, Bertagnolli D, Bielstein C, Bishwakarma P, Bowlus J, Boyer G, Brouner K, Casian B, Casper T, Chakka AB, Chakrabarty R, Chance RK, Chavan S, Clark M, Colbert K, Collman F, Daniel S, Departee M, DiValentin P, Donadio N, Dotson N, Egdorf T, Fliss T, Gabitto M, Garcia J, Gary A, Gasperini M, Gloe J, Goldy J, Gore BB, Graybuck L, Greisman N, Haeseleer F, Halterman C, Haradon Z, Hastings SD, Helback O, Ho W, Hockemeyer D, Huang C, Huff S, Hunker A, Johansen N, Jones D, Juneau Z, Kalmbach B, Kannan M, Khem S, Kussick E, Kutsal R, Larsen R, Lee C, Lee AY, Leibly M, Lenz GH, Li S, Liang E, Lusk N, Madigan Z, Malloy J, Malone J, McCue R, Melchor J, Mollenkopf T, Moosman S, Morin E, Newman D, Ng L, Ngo K, Omstead V, Otto S, Oyama A, Pena N, Pham T, Phillips E, Pom CA, Potekhina L, Ransford S, Ray PL, Rette D, Reynoldson C, Rimorin C, Rocha D, Ruiz A, Sanchez REA, Sawyer L, Sedeno-Cortes A, Sevigny JP, Shapovalova N, Shepard N, Shulga L, Sigler AR, Siverts L, Soliman S, Somasundaram S, Staats B, Stewart K, Szelenyi E, Tieu M, Trader C, Tran A, van Velthoven CTJ, Walker M, Wang Y, Weed N, Wirthlin M, Wood T, Wynalda B, Yao Z, Zhou T, Ariza J, Dee N, Reding M, Ronellenfitch K, Mufti S, Sunkin SM, Smith KA, Esposito L, Waters J, Thyagarajan B, Yao S, Lein ES, Zeng H, Levi BP, Ngai J, Ting JT, Tasic B. Cell. 2025 May 16:S0092-8674(25)00513-6. doi: 10.1016/j.cell.2025.05.002. PubMed 40403729.
Backbone
  Vector backbone: pAAV2
  Vector type: AAV
Growth in bacteria
  Bacterial resistance: Ampicillin, 100 μg/mL
  Growth temperature: 37°C
  Growth strain: NEB Stable
  Copy number: High Copy
Gene/Insert
  Gene/Insert name: SYFP2
  Species: Synthetic
  Promoter: minBG
  Cloning method: Gibson Cloning
Terms and licenses: Academic/Nonprofit Terms; Industry Terms: Not Available to Industry
How to cite: AiP1951 - pAAV-AiE2560m-minBG-SYFP2-WPRE3-BGHpA was a gift from Allen Institute for Brain Science & Bosiljka Tasic (Addgene plasmid # 230745 ; http://n2t.net/addgene:230745 ; RRID:Addgene_230745)
